>Addgene plasmid #99813 | pHI-Sm-GPCR1 | addgene full sequence | sequence record 194858 | Addgene NGS Result
CAAAAAACCCCTCAAGACCCGTTTAGAGGCCCCAAGGGGTTATGCTAGGCGCGCCGGATCCTAATACGAC
TCACTATAGGGAGAATTAACCCTCACTAAAGGGAGACCTTAGCATTAGCATGGTTTGGTGTACCATATAC
AGCCTATACAGCTGTATATAAAAATTGGTTATTAGGCAATATAATGTGTAAAATTTCAGCATTTCTTATT
TATTTTATTGCTGCATTAAATAATTTTCTACTTGTTGCTATATGTTTAAATCGTAGTGTAGGTATTAGTC
AAAATGGCAAACATTTAACTGATCCAACAGTTAGTGTACCATGTCGAGTAAAATGTTTATTAGTTGCAGC
TGGATTATTAGCATTGATTATTGCATTTCCTGGTGGAATTGTTAGTGAACAAGTACAGATTAAATTACCT
GAAACAATGAAAATATATTTTGATTTAAATACAGATATATCTGAAATGATACCTATGATATGCAAAGGTC
ACTTCTATAGTGTCACCTAAATCTCCCTATAGTGAGTCGTATTAGGATCCGGCGCGCCTAGCATAACCCC
TTGGGGCCTCTAAACGGGTCTTGAGGGGTTTTTTGACGCGTGCTTCCTCGCTCACTGACTCGCTGCGCTC
GGTCGTTCGGCTGCGGCGAGCGGTATCAGCTCACTCAAAGGCGGTAATACGGTTATCCACAGAATCAGGG
GATAACGCAGGAAAGAACATGTGAGCAAAAGGCCAGCAAAAGGCCAGGAACCGTAAAAAGGCCGCGTTGC
TGGCGTTTTTCCATAGGCTCCGCCCCCCTGACGAGCATCACAAAAATCGACGCTCAAGTCAGAGGTGGCG
AAACCCGACAGGACTATAAAGATACCAGGCGTTTCCCCCTGGAAGCTCCCTCGTGCGCTCTCCTGTTCCG
ACCCTGCCGCTTACCGGATACCTGTCCGCCTTTCTCCCTTCGGGAAGCGTGGCGCTTTCTCATAGCTCAC
GCTGTAGGTATCTCAGTTCGGTGTAGGTCGTTCGCTCCAAGCTGGGCTGTGTGCACGAACCCCCCGTTCA
GCCCGACCGCTGCGCCTTATCCGGTAACTATCGTCTTGAGTCCAACCCGGTAAGACACGACTTATCGCCA
CTGGCAGCAGCCACTGGTAACAGGATTAGCAGAGCGAGGTATGTAGGCGGTGCTACAGAGTTCTTGAAGT
GGTGGCCTAACTACGGCTACACTAGAAGAACAGTATTTGGTATCTGCGCTCTGCTGAAGCCAGTTACCTT
CGGAAAAAGAGTTGGTAGCTCTTGATCCGGCAAACAAACCACCGCTGGTAGCGGTGGTTTTTTTGTTTGC
AAGCAGCAGATTACGCGCAGAAAAAAAGGATCTCAAGAAGATCCTTTGATCTTTTCTACGGGGTCTGACG
CTCAGTGGAACGAAAACTCACGTTAAGGGATTTTGGTCATGAGATTATCAAAAAGGATCTTCACCTAGAT
CCTTTTAAATTAAAAATGAAGTTTTAAATCAATCTAAAGTATATATGAGTAAACTTGGTCTGACAGTTAC
CAATGCTTAATCAGTGAGGCACCTATCTCAGCGATCTGTCTATTTCGTTCATCCATAGTTGCCTGGCTCC
CCGTCGTGTAGATAACTACGATACGGGAGGGCTTACCATCTGGCCCCAGTGCTGCAATGATACCGCGAGA
CCCACGCTCACCGGCTCCAGATTTATCAGCAATAAACCAGCCAGCCGGAAGGGCCGAGCGCAGAAGTGGT
CCTGCAACTTTATCCGCCTCCATCCAGTCTATTAATTGTTGCCGGGAAGCTAGAGTAAGTAGTTCGCCAG
TTAATAGTTTGCGCAACGTTGTTGCCATTGCTACAGGCATCGTGGTGTCACGCTCGTCGTTTGGTATGGC
TTCATTCAGCTCCGGTTCCCAACGATCAAGGCGAGTTACATGATCCCCCATGTTGTGCAAAAAAGCGGTT
AGCTCCTTCGGTCCTCCGATCGTTGTCAGAAGTAAGTTGGCCGCAGTGTTATCACTCATGGTTATGGCAG
CACTGCATAATTCTCTTACTGTCATGCCATCCGTAAGATGCTTTTCTGTGACTGGTGAGTACTCAACCAA
GTCATTCTGAGAATAGTGTATGCGGCGACCGAGTTGCTCTTGCCCGGCGTCAATACGGGATAATACCGCG
CCACATAGCAGAACTTTAAAAGTGCTCATCATTGGAAAACGTTCTTCGGGGCGAAAACTCTCAAGGATCT
TACCGCTGTTGAGATCCAGTTCGATGTAACCCACTCGTGCACCCAACTGATCTTCAGCATCTTTTACTTT
CACCAGCGTTTCTGGGTGAGCAAAAACAGGAAGGCAAAATGCCGCAAAAAAGGGAATAAGGGCGACACGG
AAATGTTGAATACTCATACTCTTCCTTTTTCAATTCAGAAGAACTCGTCAAGAAGGCGATAGAAGGCGAT
GCGCTGCGAATCGGGAGCGGCGATACCGTAAAGCACGAGGAAGCGGTCAGCCCATTCGCCGCCAAGCTCT
TCAGCAATATCACGGGTAGCCAACGCTATGTCCTGATAGCGGTCCGCCACACCCAGCCGGCCACAGTCGA
TGAATCCAGAAAAGCGGCCATTTTCCACCATGATATTCGGCAAGCAGGCATCGCCATGGGTCACGACGAG
ATCCTCGCCGTCGGGCATGCGCGCCTTGAGCCTGGCGAACAGTTCGGCTGGCGCGAGCCCCTGATGCTCT
TCGTCCAGATCATCCTGATCGACAAGACCGGCTTCCATCCGAGTACGTGCTCGCTCGATGCGATGTTTCG
CTTGGTGGTCGAATGGGCAGGTAGCCGGATCAAGCGTATGCAGCCGCCGCATTGCATCAGCCATGATGGA
TACTTTCTCGGCAGGAGCAAGGTGGGATGACAGGAGATCCTGCCCCGGCACTTCGCCCAATAGCAGCCAG
TCCCTTCCCGCTTCAGTGACAACGTCGAGCACAGCTGCGCAAGGAACGCCCGTCGTGGCCAGCCACGATA
GCCGCGCTGCCTCGTCCTGCAGTTCATTCAGGGCACCGGACAGGTCGGTCTTGACAAAAAGAACCGGGCG
CCCCTGCGCTGACAGCCGGAACACGGCGGCATCAGAGCAGCCGATTGTCTGTTGTGCCCAGTCATAGCCG
AATAGCCTCTCCACCCAAGCGGCCGGAGAACCTGCGTGCAATCCATCTTGTTCAATCATGCGAAACGATC
CTCATCCTGTCTCTTGATCAGATCTTGATCCCCTGCGCCATCAGATCATTGGCGGCAAGAAAGCCATCCA
GTTTACTTTGCAGGGCTTCCCAACCTTACCAGAGGGCGCCCCAGCTGGCAATTCCGGTTCGCTTGCTGTC
CATAAAACCGCCCAGTCTAGCTATCGCCATGTAAGCCCACTGCAAGCTACCTGCTTTCTCTTTGCGCTTG
CGTTTTCCCTTGTCCAGATAGCCCAGTAGCTGACATTCATCCGGGGTCAGCACCGTTTCTGCGGACTGGC
TTTCTACGTGTTCCGCTTCCTTTAGCAGCCCTTGCGCCCTGAATTTTGTTAAAATTCGCGTTAAATTTTT
GTTAAATCAGCTCATTTTTTAACCAATAGGCCGAAATCGACGCGT
Features (pLannotate 1.2.2; 12 found; start..end, strand, type, name):
      1..48      -  terminator     T7 terminator: transcription terminator for bacteriophage T7 RNA polymerase
     62..80      +  promoter       T7 promoter: promoter for bacteriophage T7 RNA polymerase
     84..102     +  promoter       T3 promoter: promoter for bacteriophage T3 RNA polymerase
    494..512     -  promoter       SP6 promoter: promoter for bacteriophage SP6 RNA polymerase
    516..534     -  promoter       T7 promoter: promoter for bacteriophage T7 RNA polymerase
    548..595     +  terminator     T7 terminator: transcription terminator for bacteriophage T7 RNA polymerase
    778..1366    -  rep_origin     ori: high-copy-number ColE1/pMB1/pBR322/pUC origin of replication
   1537..2397    -  CDS            AmpR: β-lactamase; bla; confers resistance to ampicillin, carbenicillin, and related antibiotics
   2398..2414    -  promoter       AmpR promoter (fragment): bla
   2418..3209    -  CDS            neo: KKA2_KLEPN - Also known as kan, nptII. Experimental evidence at protein level: Swiss-Prot protein existence level 1. Resistance to kanamycin, neomycin, paromomycin, ribostamycin, butirosin and gentamicin B. From Klebsiella pneumoniae.
   3241..3540    -  CDS            tnpA (fragment): TN5P_ECOLX - Also known as tnp. Experimental evidence at protein level: Swiss-Prot protein existence level 1. Mediates transposition of transposon Tn5 by a 'cut and paste' mechanism. First, the monomeric transposase binds the 19 bp inverted DNA repeats flanking the transposon. Then, dimerization of the DNA- bound transposase creates a synaptic DNA complex. After nicking of the first DNA strand, excision of the transposon proceeds through a series of intermediates. The transposase then mediates the insertion of the transposon at a new site by strand transfer. The activity of the wild- type tran
   3543..3609    -  rep_origin     M13 ori (fragment): M13 bacteriophage origin of replication; arrow indicates direction of (+) strand synthesis
