[The description below was written by a language model from this plasmid's Addgene catalogue record and pLannotate feature annotations shown in this document.]
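Description:
pHI-Sm-GPCR1 is a small (about 3.6 kb) bacterial plasmid built on the pJC53.2 backbone that carries a cDNA-derived fragment of a G protein-coupled receptor gene from the parasitic flatworm Schistosoma mansoni. It is maintained in E. coli through a high-copy ColE1/pUC-type origin. The catalogue lists kanamycin as the selection, consistent with the annotated neo/nptII gene. The feature table also shows an intact β-lactamase (AmpR) coding sequence with only a fragment of its promoter annotated, along with remnants of a Tn5 transposase gene and an M13 origin that appear to be backbone carry-over rather than functional parts.

The insert itself is not annotated, but it evidently lies in the roughly 390 bp gap between two converging sets of phage promoters: T7 followed by T3 on one side, and T7 followed by SP6 on the opposite strand. Each T7 promoter is backed by an outward-lying T7 terminator, so T7 transcription from either end runs across the insert and stops beyond the far promoter block. This arrangement lets both strands be transcribed with T7 polymerase to yield complementary RNAs that can form double-stranded RNA. T3 or SP6 polymerase can instead be used to make a single strand-specific transcript, such as a sense or antisense riboprobe.

Although the vector is catalogued as a bacterial expression vector, the repository notes that these plasmids were made for in vitro transcription and may not suit overexpression. It also notes that the insert may differ from reference sequences. The record does not state the gene identifier, insert orientation or cloning sites.
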