Addgene plasmid #99813: pHI-Sm-GPCR1
Purpose: Expresses S. mansoni GPCR fragment
Depositing lab: Phillip Newmark.
Backbone
  Vector backbone: pJC53.2
  Vector type: Bacterial Expression
Growth in bacteria
  Bacterial resistance: Kanamycin, 50 μg/mL
  Growth temperature: 37°C
  Growth strain: DH5alpha
  Copy number: Unknown
Gene/Insert
  Gene/Insert name: GPCR fragment
  Cloning method: Restriction Enzyme; 5′ cloning site unknown (unknown if destroyed); 3′ cloning site unknown (unknown if destroyed)
Terms and licenses: Academic/Nonprofit Terms; Industry Terms: Not Available to Industry
Depositor comments: Addgene Note: These plasmids were generated for in vitro transcription and may not be suitable for overexpression studies. The inserts were amplified from cDNA and may differ from NCBI reference sequences.
How to cite: pHI-Sm-GPCR1 was a gift from Phillip Newmark (Addgene plasmid # 99813)
